>Addgene plasmid #47053 | pENTR-FOXP2 | depositor partial sequence | sequence record 68326 | pENTR-FOXP2 sequence 2148 bps
ATGATGCAGGAATCTGCGACAGAGACAATAAGCAACAGTTCAATGAATCAAAATGGAATGAGCACTCTAA
GCAGCCAATTAGATGCTGGCAGCAGAGATGGAAGATCAAGTGGTGACACCAGCTCTGAAGTAAGCACAGT
AGAACTGCTGCATCTGCAACAACAGCAGGCTCTCCAGGCAGCAAGACAACTTCTTTTACAGCAGCAAACA
AGTGGATTGAAATCTCCTAAGAGCAGTGATAAACAGAGACCACTGCAGGTGCCTGTGTCAGTGGCCATGA
TGACTCCCCAGGTGATCACCCCTCAGCAAATGCAGCAGATCCTTCAGCAACAAGTCCTGTCTCCTCAGCA
GCTACAAGCCCTTCTCCAACAACAGCAGGCTGTCATGCTGCAGCAGCAACAACTACAAGAGTTTTACAAG
AAACAGCAAGAGCAGTTACATCTTCAGCTTTTGCAGCAGCAGCAGCAACAGCAGCAGCAGCAACAACAGC
AGCAACAACAGCAGCAGCAACAACAACAACAACAGCAGCAACAACAGCAGCAGCAGCAGCAACAGCAGCA
GCAGCAGCAACAGCATCCTGGAAAGCAAGCGAAAGAGCAGCAGCAGCAGCAGCAGCAGCAACAGCAATTG
GCAGCCCAGCAGCTTGTCTTCCAGCAGCAGCTTCTCCAGATGCAACAACTCCAGCAGCAGCAGCATCTGC
TCAGCCTTCAGCGTCAGGGACTCATCTCCATTCCACCTGGCCAGGCAGCACTTCCTGTCCAATCGCTGCC
TCAAGCTGGCTTAAGTCCTGCTGAGATTCAGCAGTTATGGAAAGAAGTGACTGGAGTTCACAGTATGGAA
GACAATGGCATTAAACATGGAGGGCTAGACCTCACTACTAACAATTCCTCCTCGACTACCTCCTCCAACA
CTTCCAAAGCATCACCACCAATAACTCATCATTCCATAGTGAATGGACAGTCTTCAGTTCTAAGTGCAAG
ACGAGACAGCTCGTCACATGAGGAGACTGGGGCCTCTCACACTCTCTATGGCCATGGAGTTTGCAAATGG
CCAGGCTGTGAAAGCATTTGTGAAGATTTTGGACAGTTTTTAAAGCACCTTAACAATGAACACGCATTGG
ATGACCGAAGCACTGCTCAGTGTCGAGTGCAAATGCAGGTGGTGCAACAGTTAGAAATACAGCTTTCTAA
AGAACGCGAACGTCTTCAAGCAATGATGACCCACTTGCACATGCGACCCTCAGAGCCCAAACCATCTCCC
AAACCTCTAAATCTGGTGTCTAGTGTCACCATGTCGAAGAATATGTTGGAGACATCCCCACAGAGCTTAC
CTCAAACCCCTACCACACCAACGGCCCCAGTCACCCCGATTACCCAGGGACCCTCAGTAATCACCCCAGC
CAGTGTGCCCAATGTGGGAGCCATACGAAGGCGACATTCAGACAAATACAACATTCCCATGTCATCAGAA
ATTGCCCCAAACTATGAATTTTATAAAAATGCAGATGTCAGACCTCCATTTACTTATGCAACTCTCATAA
GGCAGGCTATCATGGAGTCATCTGACAGGCAGTTAACACTTAATGAAATTTACAGCTGGTTTACACGGAC
ATTTGCTTACTTCAGGCGTAATGCAGCAACTTGGAAGAATGCAGTACGTCATAATCTTAGCCTGCACAAG
TGTTTTGTTCGAGTAGAAAATGTTAAAGGAGCAGTATGGACTGTGGATGAAGTAGAATACCAGAAGCGAA
GGTCACAAAAGATAACAGGAAGTCCAACCTTAGTAAAAAATATACCTACCAGTTTAGGCTATGGAGCAGC
TCTTAATGCCAGTTTGCAGGCTGCCTTGGCAGAGAGCAGTTTACCTTTGCTAAGTAATCCTGGACTGATA
AATAATGCATCCAGTGGCCTACTGCAGGCCGTCCACGAAGACCTCAATGGTTCTCTGGATCACATTGACA
GCAATGGAAACAGTAGTCCGGGCTGCTCACCTCAGCCGCACATACATTCAATCCACGTCAAGGAAGAGCC
AGTGATTGCAGAGGATGAAGACTGCCCAATGTCCTTAGTGACAACAGCTAATCACAGTCCAGAATTAGAA
GACGACAGAGAGATTGAAGAAGAGCCTTTATCTGAAGATCTGGAATGA
