>Addgene plasmid #47053 | pENTR-FOXP2 | addgene partial sequence | sequence record 73114 | M13_pUC_fwd
GGCCCAATATGATTTTATTTTGACTGATAGTGACCTGTTCGTTGCAACAAATTGATGAGCAATGCTTTTT
TATAATGCCAACTTTGTACAAAAAAGTTGGCATGATGCAGGAATCTGCGACAGAGACAATAAGCAACAGT
TCAATGAATCAAAATGGAATGAGCACTCTAAGCAGCCAATTAGATGCTGGCAGCAGAGATGGAAGATCAA
GTGGTGACACCAGCTCTGAAGTAAGCACAGTAGAACTGCTGCATCTGCAACAACAGCAGGCTCTCCAGGC
AGCAAGACAACTTCTTTTACAGCAGCAAACAAGTGGATTGAAATCTCCTAAGAGCAGTGATAAACAGAGA
CCACTGCAGGTGCCTGTGTCAGTGGCCATGATGACTCCCCAGGTGATCACCCCTCAGCAAATGCAGCAGA
TCCTTCAGCAACAAGTCCTGTCTCCTCAGCAGCTACAAGCCCTTCTCCAACAACAGCAGGCTGTCATGCT
GCAGCAGCAACAACTACAAGAGTTTTACAAGAAACAGCAAGAGCAGTTACATCTTCAGCTTTTGCAGCAG
CAGCAGCAACAGCAGCAGCAGCAACAACAGCAGCAACAACAGCAGCAGCAACAACAACAACAACAGCAGC
AACAACAGCAGCAGCAGCAGCAACAGCAGCAGCAGCAGCAACAGCATCCTGGAAAGCAAGCGAAAGAGCA
GCAGCAGCAGCAGCAGCAGCAACAGCAATTGGCAGCCCAGCAGCTTGTCTTCCAGCAGCAGCTTCTCCAG
ATGCAACAACTCCAGCAGCAGCAGCATCTGCTCAGCCTTCAGCGTCAGGGACTCATCTCCATTCCACCTG
GCCAGGCAGCACTTCCTGTCCAATCGCTGCCTCAAGCTGGCTTAAGTCCTGCTGAGATTCAGCAGT
