[The description below was written by a language model from this plasmid's Addgene catalogue record.]
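Description:
pENTR-FOXP2 is a Gateway entry clone carrying the human forkhead box P2 (FOXP2) coding sequence, an insert of about 2.1 kb, in the pDONR223 backbone. It is a high-copy bacterial plasmid propagated in standard E. coli cloning strains and selected with spectinomycin. The insert was introduced by Gateway cloning. In an entry clone of this kind the open reading frame normally sits between attL recombination sites generated by the BP reaction, replacing the donor vector's counter-selectable cassette. The recorded backbone size of roughly 5 kb refers to the donor vector before insertion. M13 forward and reverse primer sites flank the insert and are used for sequence verification. No feature table is provided, so the exact boundaries of the insert, the isoform, and the presence or absence of a native stop codon are not stated.

Although the catalogue purpose reads "expresses forkhead box P2," the record lists no promoter, tag or reporter, and entry vectors generally lack eukaryotic or bacterial expression elements driving the insert. The plasmid is best understood as a shuttle source of the FOXP2 ORF. An LR recombination reaction moves the ORF into any compatible Gateway destination vector, which then supplies the promoter, fusion tags and host-specific selection. FOXP2 encodes a forkhead-domain transcription factor linked to speech and language disorders. The associated publication describes a protein interactome study of autism-related genes, consistent with this clone serving as a source for protein–protein interaction assay constructs, though the record itself does not list specific downstream vectors.
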