Addgene plasmid #47053: pENTR-FOXP2
Purpose: Expresses forkhead box P2
Depositing lab: Huda Zoghbi. Depositing organization: Baylor College of Medicine. Publication: Protein interactome reveals converging molecular pathways among autism disorders. Sakai Y, Shaw CA, Dawson BC, Dugas DV, Al-Mohtaseb Z, Hill DE, Zoghbi HY. Sci Transl Med. 2011 Jun 8;3(86):86ra49. doi: 10.1126/scitranslmed.3002166. PubMed 21653829.
Backbone
  Vector backbone: pDONR223
  Backbone size w/o insert (bp): 5005
  Vector type: Gateway entry vector
Growth in bacteria
  Bacterial resistance: Spectinomycin, 50 μg/mL
  Growth temperature: 37°C
  Growth strain: DH5alpha
  Copy number: High Copy
Gene/Insert
  Gene/Insert name: Forkhead Box P2 (alt name: FOXP2)
  Species: H. sapiens (human)
  Insert size (bp): 2148
  Entrez Gene: FOXP2 (a.k.a. CAGH44, SPCH1, TNRC10)
  Cloning method: Gateway Cloning
  Sequencing primers: 5′ M13F; 3′ M13R
Terms and licenses: Academic/Nonprofit Terms; Industry Terms: Not Available to Industry
How to cite: pENTR-FOXP2 was a gift from Huda Zoghbi (Addgene plasmid # 47053 ; http://n2t.net/addgene:47053 ; RRID:Addgene_47053)
